Addgene plasmid #31368: pC1BA
Depositing lab: Aziz Sancar. Depositing organization: University of North Carolina at Chapel Hill. Publication: Biochemical analysis of the canonical model for the mammalian circadian clock. Ye R, Selby CP, Ozturk N, Annayev Y, Sancar A. J Biol Chem. 2011 Jul 22;286(29):25891-902. doi: 10.1074/jbc.M111.254680. Epub 2011 May 25. PubMed 21613214.
Backbone
  Vector backbone: pBABE-puro
  Backbone size w/o insert (bp): 5169
  Vector type: Mammalian Expression, Retroviral
Growth in bacteria
  Bacterial resistance: Ampicillin, 100 μg/mL
  Growth temperature: 37°C
  Growth strain: DH5alpha
  Copy number: High Copy
Gene/Insert
  Gene/Insert name: Cry1
  Species: M. musculus (mouse)
  Insert size (bp): 1845
  Entrez Gene: Cry1 (a.k.a. Phll1)
  Tag / fusion protein: flag (C terminal on insert)
  Cloning method: Restriction Enzyme; 5′ cloning site SalI (destroyed during cloning); 3′ cloning site SalI (destroyed during cloning)
  Sequencing primers: 5′ N/A
Terms and licenses: Academic/Nonprofit Terms; Industry Terms: Not Available to Industry
How to cite: pC1BA was a gift from Aziz Sancar (Addgene plasmid # 31368 ; http://n2t.net/addgene:31368 ; RRID:Addgene_31368)
