[The description below was written by a language model from this plasmid's Addgene catalogue record.]
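Description:
pC1BA is a retroviral mammalian expression plasmid built on the pBABE-puro backbone (about 5.2 kb without insert) and carrying mouse Cry1, the gene encoding the circadian clock protein cryptochrome 1. The insert of roughly 1.85 kb bears a C-terminal FLAG epitope tag, allowing the expressed protein to be detected or immunoprecipitated with anti-FLAG reagents. It was cloned by restriction enzyme methods into the SalI position of the vector, with the site destroyed at both the 5′ and 3′ junctions, so the insert cannot be released with that enzyme. In bacteria the plasmid is maintained at high copy number under ampicillin selection.

No feature table accompanies this entry, so the regulatory elements are not itemised in the record. In the standard pBABE-puro design, the cloned gene lies between Moloney murine leukemia virus long terminal repeats, is transcribed from the 5′ LTR, and is packaged by means of the viral packaging signal when the plasmid is introduced into a packaging cell line that supplies the viral proteins in trans. A separate internal promoter drives a puromycin resistance gene, which allows stably transduced mammalian cells to be selected. The record does not confirm these details for this specific plasmid beyond naming the backbone.

The construct suits stable or transient expression of FLAG-tagged mouse CRY1 in mammalian cells. The associated publication concerns biochemical analysis of the canonical model of the mammalian circadian clock, which fits use in studying the interactions of CRY1 with other clock components.
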