>Addgene plasmid #31368 | pC1BA | addgene partial sequence | sequence record 36517 | pBABE3'
GACTGCGTCATCGTCTTTGTAGTCGTTACTGCTCTGCCGCTGGACTTTGGGGCCGACACTCTGGGCATCC
TCTTCCTGACTAGGACGCTTCCCACTGCTGAGGCCGGTGCCCGCGGAGCTTCTCCCTTGCTTGAGTGAGT
GAGTCTGCTGACTGTCCCCGTGAGCATAGTGTAAAATACCACTTCCTTGAGAGCAATTTCCACCGCTACA
GCTCGGGACGTTCTCTCCAGGAGCATAGCCCATGAGCCCTCCATTCCCGCTGCTGCTACAACTCGGGACA
TTCTCTCCAGGAGCATAGCCCATGAGCCCTCCATTCCCATTAGAGTTAGAAGGGACCGAGGCGAGAAGAC
CTAGCCCTCTGTACCGGGAAAGCTGCTGATAGATCTGCTTCATTCTTTCAATATTCAGTCTGCTTGCCTC
AGCATGGTTCACCATCGGTTTGGGGTAATTAACTCCTATCAAACACTTGGCAACCTTCTGGATGCCTTCT
GGTGCATTCCAAGGATCGTAGATATATTTTGCAGGGAAGCCTCTTAGGACAGGTAAATAACGCCTAATAT
AGTCTCCATTGGGATCTGTCCTCCTACCAAAACCCACAGGGCAGTAGCAGTGAAAAAATTGCTGAAAAAA
GGAACTGCAGGACAGCCACATCCAACTTCCAGCATTTATGCTCCAATCTGCATCAAGCAGTAACTCTTCA
AAGACCTTCATCCCTTCTTCCCAGCTGATCCACAGGTCACCACGAGTCAGGAAACAGGCAACCGCGTGTC
TGGCTAAATGGTGGATCCAGCCCTCCTGACGAAGCTGAGTCATGATGGCGTCAATCCACGGGAAGCCTGT
CCGG
