>Addgene plasmid #31368 | pC1BA | addgene partial sequence | sequence record 37607 | SV40pro-R 5'-cgggactatggttgctgact-3'
CTTCTGCCTGCTGGGGAGCCTGGGGACTTTCCACACCTGGTTGCTGACTAATTGAGATGCATGCATTTGC
ATACTTCTGCCTGCTGGGGAGCCTGGGGACTTTCCACACCCGTAACTGACACACATTCCACAGGGTCGAG
TCACTTGTCATCATCGTCTTTGTAATCGCTTACTGCTCTGCCGCTGGAATTTGGGGCCGACACTCTGGGC
ATCNTCTTCCTGACTAGGACGCTTCCCACTGCTGAGGCCGGTGCCCGCGGAGCTTCTCCCTTGCTTGAGT
GAGTGAGTCTGCTGACTGTCCCCGTGANCATAATGTAAAATACCACTTCCTTGAGAGCAATTTCCACCGN
TACAGCTCGGGACGTTCTCTCCAGGAGCATANCCCATGAGCCCTCCATTCCCGCTGCTGCTACAANTCGG
GACATTCTCTCCAGGAGCATAGCCCATGAGNCCTCCATTCCCATTANAGTTAGAAGGGACCGAGGCGAGA
AGACCTAGCC
